Addgene plasmid #118578: pMRE-Tn7-166
Purpose: miniTn7 plasmid to deliver constitutively expressed fluorescent protein genes in bacteria
Depositing lab: Mitja Remus-Emsermann. Depositing organization: University of Canterbury. Publication: Chromatic Bacteria - A Broad Host-Range Plasmid and Chromosomal Insertion Toolbox for Fluorescent Protein Expression in Bacteria. Schlechter RO, Jun H, Bernach M, Oso S, Boyd E, Munoz-Lintz DA, Dobson RCJ, Remus DM, Remus-Emsermann MNP. Front Microbiol. 2018 Dec 12;9:3052. doi: 10.3389/fmicb.2018.03052. eCollection 2018. PubMed 30631309.
Backbone
  Vector backbone: pGRG36
  Vector type: Bacterial Expression ; miniTn7 delivery vector
  Selectable markers: Chloramphenicol/ Tetracycline
Growth in bacteria
  Bacterial resistance: Ampicillin, 100 μg/mL
  Growth temperature: 30°C
  Growth strain: E. coli S17-1 lambda pir
  Copy number: Low Copy
Gene/Insert
  Gene/Insert name: mCardinal
  Species: Synthetic
  Cloning method: Restriction Enzyme; 5′ cloning site Unknown (unknown if destroyed)
Resource information
  A portion of this plasmid was derived from a plasmid made by: mCardinal-pBAD
Terms and licenses: Academic/Nonprofit Terms; Industry Terms: Not Available to Industry
Depositor comments: Please visit https://www.biorxiv.org/content/early/2018/09/07/402172 for bioRxiv preprint.
How to cite: pMRE-Tn7-166 was a gift from Mitja Remus-Emsermann (Addgene plasmid # 118578 ; http://n2t.net/addgene:118578 ; RRID:Addgene_118578)
