[The description below was written by a language model from this plasmid's Addgene catalogue record and pLannotate feature annotations shown in this document.]
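Description:
pMRE-Tn7-166 is a 16.6 kb miniTn7 delivery plasmid built on the pGRG36 backbone. It is designed to place a constitutively expressed fluorescent protein gene into bacterial chromosomes. It replicates from the low-copy pSC101 origin using the temperature-sensitive Rep101 protein, so it is maintained at 30°C and can be lost from recipient cells at higher temperature. The backbone carries AmpR (β-lactamase) for selection in E. coli. It also has an incP oriT, which allows conjugative transfer from a mobilising donor such as the recorded S17-1 λpir host.

The circular map places the transposable cargo between Tn7R and Tn7L, spanning the sequence origin. This cargo comprises a tetracycline resistance module (tetA efflux gene with a tetR fragment), the mCardinal far-red fluorescent protein coding sequence followed by the lambda t0 terminator, and a cat chloramphenicol acetyltransferase gene with its own promoter fragment and an rrnB T1 terminator. This layout matches the catalogue listing of chloramphenicol and tetracycline as selectable markers for integrants. The promoter driving mCardinal is not annotated in the feature table. The record states only that expression is constitutive and that the mCardinal sequence was derived from mCardinal-pBAD. A short Tn5 tnpA fragment sits just upstream of mCardinal and appears to be a cloning remnant.

Outside the transposon ends, tnsA, tnsB, tnsC and tnsD (plus a truncated tnsE) are expressed from the arabinose-inducible araBAD promoter under araC control. TnsABC together with TnsD direct high-frequency, site-specific insertion at the chromosomal attTn7 site. The plasmid belongs to a toolbox for single-copy chromosomal fluorescent tagging of diverse bacteria.
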