Features (pLannotate 1.2.2; 30 found; start..end, strand, type, name):
      1..735     +  CDS            mCardinal (sequence partly withheld): far-red fluorescent protein derived from mNeptune, with further red-shifted spectra
    752..846     +  terminator     lambda t0 terminator: transcription terminator from phage lambda
    861..889     +  promoter       cat promoter (fragment): promoter of the E. coli cat gene encoding chloramphenicol acetyltransferase
    890..1546    +  CDS            cat: CAT_ECOLX - Experimental evidence at protein level: Swiss-Prot protein existence level 1. This enzyme is an effector of chloramphenicol resistance in bacteria. From Escherichia coli. This protein is used as a marker in many commonly used cloning vectors, such as pACYC184.
   1614..1700    +  terminator     rrnB T1 terminator: Escherichia coli rrnB; transcription terminator T1 from the E. coli rrnB gene
   1811..1976    -  mobile_element Tn7L: mini-Tn7 element (left end of the Tn7 transposon) Tn7
   2409..3359    -  CDS            Rep101(Ts): temperature-sensitive version of the RepA protein needed for replication with the pSC101 origin (Armstrong et al., 1984); rep101 encoding an A56V mutation
   3407..3629    -  rep_origin     pSC101 ori: low-copy replication origin that requires the Rep101 protein
   4114..4366    -  CDS            TcR (fragment): tetracycline efflux protein; tet; confers resistance to tetracycline
   4369..4478    +  oriT           oriT: incP origin of transfer
   4479..4607    -  rep_origin     f1 ori (fragment) (sequence partly withheld): f1 bacteriophage origin of replication; arrow indicates direction of (+) strand synthesis
   4649..5509    -  CDS            AmpR: β-lactamase; bla; confers resistance to ampicillin, carbenicillin, and related antibiotics
   5510..5601    -  promoter       AmpR promoter: bla
   5620..5647    -  terminator     rrnB T2 terminator: transcription terminator T2 from the E. coli rrnB gene
   5739..5825    -  terminator     rrnB T1 terminator: Escherichia coli rrnB; transcription terminator T1 from the E. coli rrnB gene
   5827..5942    -  ncRNA          5S rRNA: Accession: RF00001 - 5S ribosomal RNA
   6028..6065    -  misc_feature   MCS (fragment): pUC18/19 multiple cloning site
   6066..6455    -  CDS            tnsE (fragment): TNSE_ECOLX - Experimental evidence at protein level: Swiss-Prot protein existence level 1. TnsABC + TnsD promote high-frequency insertion of Tn7 into a specific target site known as att-Tn7 whereas TnsABC + TnsE promote low-frequency insertion into many different sites. From Escherichia coli.
   6462..7985    -  CDS            tnsD: TNSD_ECOLX - Protein predicted: Swiss-Prot protein existence level 4. TnsABC + TnsD promote high-frequency insertion of Tn7 into a specific target site known as att-Tn7 whereas TnsABC + TnsE promote low-frequency insertion into many different sites. From Escherichia coli.
   7991..9655    -  CDS            tnsC: TNSC_ECOLX - Experimental evidence at protein level: Swiss-Prot protein existence level 1. TnsABC + TnsD promote high-frequency insertion of Tn7 into a specific target site known as att-Tn7 whereas TnsABC + TnsE promote low-frequency insertion into many different sites. From Escherichia coli.
   9655..11760   -  CDS            tnsB: TNSB_ECOLX - Experimental evidence at protein level: Swiss-Prot protein existence level 1. Sequence-specific, DNA-binding protein required for Tn7 transposition. Recognizes sequences necessary for recombination at both left and right ends of Tn7 and, together with TnsA, forms the transposase. TnsB executes the 5'-DNA strand breakage and joining reactions. From Escherichia coli.
  11750..12568   -  CDS            tnsA: TNSA_ECOLX - Experimental evidence at protein level: Swiss-Prot protein existence level 1. Required for Tn7 transposition. Forms the transposase, together with TnsB. TnsA executes the 5'-DNA strand breakage reaction. TnsABC and TnsD promote high-frequency insertion of Tn7 into a specific target site known as ATT-Tn7 whereas TnsABC and TnsD promote low- frequency insertion into many different sites. From Escherichia coli.
  12647..12665   -  misc_feature   MCS (fragment): pUC18/19 multiple cloning site
  12686..12970   -  promoter       araBAD promoter: araBAD; promoter of the L-arabinose operon of E. coli; the araC regulatory gene is transcribed in the opposite direction (Guzman et al., 1995)
  12997..13875   +  CDS            araC: L-arabinose regulatory protein; araC
  13965..13983   -  promoter       tet promoter (fragment): E. coli promoter for tetracycline efflux protein gene
  14021..14219   -  mobile_element Tn7R (fragment): mini-Tn7 element (right end of the Tn7 transposon) Tn7
  14313..15512   -  CDS            TcR: tetracycline efflux protein; tetA; confers resistance to tetracycline
  15618..16260   +  CDS            TetR (fragment): tetracycline resistance regulatory protein; tetR
  16282..16608   +  CDS            tnpA (fragment): TN5P_ECOLX - Also known as tnp. Experimental evidence at protein level: Swiss-Prot protein existence level 1. Mediates transposition of transposon Tn5 by a 'cut and paste' mechanism. First, the monomeric transposase binds the 19 bp inverted DNA repeats flanking the transposon. Then, dimerization of the DNA- bound transposase creates a synaptic DNA complex. After nicking of the first DNA strand, excision of the transposon proceeds through a series of intermediates. The transposase then mediates the insertion of the transposon at a new site by strand transfer. The activity of the wild- type tran
>Addgene plasmid #118578 | pMRE-Tn7-166 | addgene full sequence | sequence record 226439 | Addgene NGS Result
[732 nt withheld, positions 1-732]
TAATAATTAGCTGAGCTTGGACTCCTGTTGATAGATCCAGTAATGACCTCAGAACTCCATCTGGATTTGT
TCAGAACGCTCGGTTGCCGCCGGGCGTTTTTTATTGGTGAGAATCCAAGCTAGCTTGGCGAGATTTTCAG
GAGCTAAGGAAGCTAAAATGGAGAAAAAAATCACTGGATATACCACCGTTGATATATCCCAATGGCATCG
TAAAGAACATTTTGAGGCATTTCAGTCAGTTGCTCAATGTACCTATAACCAGACCGTTCAGCTGGATATT
ACGGCCTTTTTAAAGACCGTAAAGAAAAATAAGCACAAGTTTTATCCGGCCTTTATTCACATTCTTGCCC
GCCTGATGAATGCTCATCCGGAATTTCGTATGGCAATGAAAGACGGTGAGCTGGTGATATGGGATAGTGT
TCACCCTTGTTACACCGTTTTCCATGAGCAAACTGAAACGTTTTCATCGCTCTGGAGTGAATACCACGAC
GATTTCCGGCAGTTTCTACACATATATTCGCAAGATGTGGCGTGTTACGGTGAAAACCTGGCCTATTTCC
CTAAAGGGTTTATTGAGAATATGTTTTTCGTCTCAGCCAATCCCTGGGTGAGTTTCACCAGTTTTGATTT
AAACGTGGCCAATATGGACAACTTCTTCGCCCCCGTTTTCACCATGGGCAAATATTATACGCAAGGCGAC
AAGGTGCTGATGCCGCTGGCGATTCAGGTTCATCATGCCGTTTGTGATGGCTTCCATGTCGGCAGAATGC
TTAATGAATTACAACAGTACTGCGATGAGTGGCAGGGCGGGGCGTAATTTTTTTAAGGCAGTTATTGGTG
CCCTTAAACGCCTGGGGTAATGACTCTCTAGCTTGAGGCATCAAATAAAACGAAAGGCTCAGTCGAAAGA
CTGGGCCTTTCGTTTTATCTGTTGTTTGTCGGTGAACGCTCTCCTGAGTAGGACAAATCCGCCGCTAGGA
GCTTGCGGCCGCCAGGGGATCTGATTAATTAAAACGTGGCTTACTAGGATCCGATATCATTTAAATCTAG
GGATAACAGGGTAATACTAGTGTCGACCAACCAGATAAGTGAAATCTAGTTCCAAACTATTTTGTCATTT
TTAATTTTCGTATTAGCTTACGACGCTACACCCAGTTCCCATCTATTTTGTCACTCTTCCCTAAATAATC
CTTAAAAACTCCATTTCCACCCCTCCCAGTTCCCAACTATTTTGTCCGCCCACAGGCTGAAAGCGCTATT
TCTTCCAGAATTGCCATGATTTTTTCCCCACGGGAGGCGTCACTGGCTCCCGTGTTGTCGGCAGCTTTGA
TTCGATAAGCAGCATCGCCTGTTTCAGGCTGTCTATGTGTGACTGTTGAGCTGTAACAAGTTGTCTCAGG
TGTTCAATTTCATGTTCTAGTTGCTTTGTTTTACTGGTTTCACCTGTTCTATTAGGTGTTACATGCTGTT
CATCTGTTACATTGTCGATCTGTTCATGGTGAACAGCTTTAAATGCACCAAAAACTCGTAAAAGCTCTGA
TGTATCTATCTTTTTTACACCGTTTTCATCTGTGCATATGGACAGTTTTCCCTTTGATATGTAACGGTGA
ACAGTTGTTCTACTTTTGTTTGTTAGTCTTGATGCTTCACTGATAGATACAAGAGCCATAAGAACCTCAG
ATCCTTCCGTATTTAGCCAGTATGTTCTCTAGTGTGGTTCGTTGTTTTTGCGTGAGCCATGAGAACGAAC
CATTGAGATCATACTTACTTTGCATGTCACTCAAAAATTTTGCCTCAAAACTGGTGAGCTGAATTTTTGC
AGTTAAAGCATCGTGTAGTGTTTTTCTTAGTCCGTTATGTAGGTAGGAATCTGATGTAATGGTTGTTGGT
ATTTTGTCACCATTCATTTTTATCTGGTTGTTCTCAAGTTCGGTTACGAGATCCATTTGTCTATCTAGTT
CAACTTGGAAAATCAACGTATCAGTCGGGCGGCCTCGCTTATCAACCACCAATTTCATATTGCTGTAAGT
GTTTAAATCTTTACTTATTGGTTTCAAAACCCATTGGTTAAGCCTTTTAAACTCATGGTAGTTATTTTCA
AGCATTAACATGAACTTAAATTCATCAAGGCTAATCTCTATATTTGCCTTGTGAGTTTTCTTTTGTGTTA
GTTCTTTTAATAACCACTCATAAATCCTCATAGAGTATTTGTTTTCAAAAGACTTAACATGTTCCAGATT
ATATTTTATGAATTTTTTTAACTGGAAAAGATAAGGCAATATCTCTTCACTAAAAACTAATTCTAATTTT
TCGCTTGAGAACTTGGCATAGTTTGTCCACTGGAAAATCTCAAAGCCTTTAACCAAAGGATTCCTGATTT
CCACAGTTCTCGTCATCAGCTCTCTGGTTGCTTTAGCTAATACACCATAAGCATTTTCCCTACTGATGTT
CATCATCTGAACGTATTGGTTATAAGTGAACGATACCGTCCGTTCTTTCCTTGTAGGGTTTTCAATCGTG
GGGTTGAGTAGTGCCACACAGCATAAAATTAGCTTGGTTTCATGCTCCGTTAAGTCATAGCGACTAATCG
CTAGTTCATTTGCTTTGAAAACAACTAATTCAGACATACATCTCAATTGGTCTAGGTGATTTTAATCACT
ATACCAATTGAGATGGGCTAGTCAATGATAATTACTAGTCCTTTTCCTTTGAGTTGTGGGTATCTGTAAA
TTCTGCTAGACCTTTGCTGGAAAACTTGTAAATTCTGCTAGACCCTCTGTAAATTCCGCTAGACCTTTGT
GTGTTTTTTTTGTTTATATTCAAGTGGTTATAATTTATAGAATAAAGAAAGAATAAAAAAAGATAAAAAG
AATAGATCCCAGCCCTGTGTATAACTCACTACTTTAGTCAGTTCCGCAGTATTACAAAAGGATGTCGCAA
ACGCTGTTTGCTCCTCTACAAAACAGACCTTAAAACCCTAAAGGCTTAAGTAGCACCCTCGCAAGCTCGG
GCAAATCGCTGAATATTCCTTTTGTCTCCGACCATCAGGCACCTGAGTCGCTGTCTTTTTCGTGACATTC
AGTTCGCTGCGCTCACGGCTCTGGCAGTGAATGGGGGTAAATGGCACTACAGGCGCCTTTTATGGATTCA
TGCAAGGAAACTACCCATAATACAAGAAAAGCCCGTCACGGGCTTCTCAGGGCGTTTTATGGCGGGTCTG
CTATGTGGTGCTATCTGACTTTTTGCTGTTCAGCAGTTCCTGCCCTCTGATTTTCCAGTCTGACCACTTC
GGATTATCCCGTGACAGGTCATTCAGACTGGCTAATGCACCCAGTAAGGCAGCGGTATCATCAACAGGCT
TACCCGTCTTACTGTCGGGGATCGACGCTCTCCCTTATGCGACTCCTGCATTAGGAAGCAGCCCAGTAGT
AGGTTGAGGCCGTTGAGCACCGCCGCCGCAAGGAATGGTGCATGCAAGGAGATGGCGCCCAACAGTCCCC
CGGCCACGGGGCCTGCCACCATACCCACGCCGAAACAAGCGCTCATGAGCCCGAAGTGGCGAGCCCGATC
TTCCCCATCGGTGATGTCGGCGATATAGGCGCCAGCAACCGCACCTGTGGCGCCGGTGATGCCGCCGGGC
AGGATAGGTGAAGTAGGCCCACCCGCGAGCGGGTGTTCCTTCTTCACTGTCCCTTATTCGCACCTGGCGG
TGCTCAACGGGAATCCTGCTCTGCGAGGCTGGCCGGCGGCG
[125 nt withheld, positions 4484-4608]
AATCAATCTAAAGTATATATGAGTAAACTTGGTCTGACAGTTACCAATGCTTAATCAGTGAGGCACCTAT
CTCAGCGATCTGTCTATTTCGTTCATCCATAGTTGCCTGACTCCCCGTCGTGTAGATAACTACGATACGG
GAGGGCTTACCATCTGGCCCCAGTGCTGCAATGATACCGCGAGACCCACGCTCACCGGCTCCAGATTTAT
CAGCAATAAACCAGCCAGCCGGAAGGGCCGAGCGCAGAAGTGGTCCTGCAACTTTATCCGCCTCCATCCA
GTCTATTAATTGTTGCCGGGAAGCTAGAGTAAGTAGTTCGCCAGTTAATAGTTTGCGCAACGTTGTTGCC
ATTGCTGCAGGCATCGTGGTGTCACGCTCGTCGTTTGGTATGGCTTCATTCAGCTCCGGTTCCCAACGAT
CAAGGCGAGTTACATGATCCCCCATGTTGTGCAAAAAAGCGGTTAGCTCCTTCGGTCCTCCGATCGTTGT
CAGAAGTAAGTTGGCCGCAGTGTTATCACTCATGGTTATGGCAGCACTGCATAATTCTCTTACTGTCATG
CCATCCGTAAGATGCTTTTCTGTGACTGGTGAGTACTCAACCAAGTCATTCTGAGAATAGTGTATGCGGC
GACCGAGTTGCTCTTGCCCGGCGTCAACACGGGATAATACCGCGCCACATAGCAGAACTTTAAAAGTGCT
CATCATTGGAAAACGTTCTTCGGGGCGAAAACTCTCAAGGATCTTACCGCTGTTGAGATCCAGTTCGATG
TAACCCACTCGTGCACCCAACTGATCTTCAGCATCTTTTACTTTCACCAGCGTTTCTGGGTGAGCAAAAA
CAGGAAGGCAAAATGCCGCAAAAAAGGGAATAAGGGCGACACGGAAATGTTGAATACTCATACTCTTCCT
TTTTCAATATTATTGAAGCATTTATCAGGGTTATTGTCTCATGAGCGGATACATATTTGAATGTATTTAG
AAAAATAAACAAAAGAGTTTGTAGAAACGCAAAAAGGCCATCCGTCAGGATGGCCTTCTGCTTAATTTGA
TGCCTGGCAGTTTATGGCGGGCGTCCTGCCCGCCACCCTCCGGGCCGTTGCTTCGCAACGTTCAAATCCG
CTCCCGGCGGATTTGTCCTACTCAGGAGAGCGTTCACCGACAAACAACAGATAAAACGAAAGGCCCAGTC
TTTCGACTGAGCCTTTCGTTTTATTTGATGCCTGGCAGTTCCCTACTCTCGCATGGGGAGACCCCACACT
ACCATCGGCGCTACGGCGTTTCACTTCTGAGTTCGGCATGGGGTCAGGTGGGACCACCGCGCTACTGCCG
CCAGGCAAATTCTGTTTTATCAGACCGCTTCTGCGTTCTGATTTAATCTGTATCAGGCTGAAAATCTTCT
CTCATCCGCCAAAACAGCCAAGCTTGCATGCCTGCAGGTCGACTCTAGAGGATCCCCTAAAAATAATGAC
CGAGCTAGCTCTAACTGTGGGATGTGATAACGAGTCTTGCTATATGGTGTTTCAGCTTCGTAAATAAATG
AACTCTGCGCTCCATCCTTGTTGCGTACGGAAGCAAAGGACGAGAGATTAGGAAAATCGATTATTTTGGC
TCGTTGAAGATCCGATGCTTCAAACTCAATCACACGATCCGCCTTATTTATTTGCTTTGTTGTACTGTTA
ACCACCTTAGCTCGACTTAATAAAGGCAAATGAGTAAATCGAGTCCATTTCCGTTCTTGCATTGGATTAA
ACCAAACAAAAATACGCCACTCCTTATGACCCGAGTTACGGAATAAATGACCAATATGTACAACCTGCAC
ATTGTCATTAAATGTAGCTAGCCTAACCACTCACTCTTCCCCATAAACCATTTCCAAGAATCTTTGTGCT
TCCTCAGTTATCCGCTCTTTAGATAACGTTGCACTTCTTAATAATCGCCAGCGCCTAAGCTCAACATCTT
CCTGTTTAAGCTTAATAAAAGCTTGGCTAATCCGTCTAATTTGATAATCTTCCACACTCTCTGAGTAACG
CTTTAAGCAAAGCGCTACCAAAGGCAGTTTCTGTAGATTTTTTGCAAGAGAGGTTCCGTTAGGAGTTTGC
TTTAACAGCCAGCTCGATGTCGCTCTTGGGTGATCAAGGCTACTATCTAGACGCTTTATGATTCTTAATA
GTTGTCGTACAGCAATTCGATCTCTTTGGTTCCAATCAACTCTAGGGGCGGGTGCCAGACGCTCTTGTTG
ATGCTGTTGATTCCAGTGAACTAGCCAATCCCTGTCATGTCGGTAAAGCCAAGCGTATAGCACCCCACCC
TCTAAAGACTGTCTTGCCGCCTTAATTCCTTGGTATTTATGCACTAGTTGCTGCCAGTCTTTATGCTTAA
CAGATAAATCTTCAGAGTTAGGTTGCACAGACTGGCTAACAGGTCTTGTCGTTATAGAGTGCTCAGTAAG
AGCACTTGCCTGCTGTAGCGCTTCTATAACCGTTAGTTTTGGCAATAAGGCTTGCCACACAATACTATGC
TGTAAATAACTAAAGGCTTTTCTATGCTTACGGAATATACTTTTCAGCCAACACGTGTCCTTGTTCTCTG
CCAACTTTAAATCCAGTTTCTCTAGTGCCTCATCACTAAAAGTCTGCCTCACTCTCTCCGCCACCAAGTC
ATGACGAATGTGCTTGCTTTTGGTTAGCCCTAGATCCTGCGCTAAGCGCTGATAAAACAGCGTCCACTGC
TCAAGGCTTGGGGAAAGCTCTTGCGCTCGTGGAGCATCTAACAGAGGGGCTATATAAGCAGCTAGTGCTG
TTAATTGAGATAGGGAGTCTTTGGGGTAGTCTGAAAGCAGCTCAGTATGACCCAAAGCCCAAAATTGATG
TCGGTGATCATCTACAGCTCTATCAAAGAAGACTAAAGCACCGTGTTTTGGACAATATGGCAAAGCGGGC
AAATACCAATCTCGTTGCCAAAAGGCTTCCCCATACCTATTTAGCTGAAGAGCAACGCAATCAGGGCAGT
ATCTAAAGCGGTTATCGCTCTTAACTCTAGAAGCAGCGACTCCTAGCATTAAATGCACCGCACCTTGCGC
TTGGTACTCCATTAACCGAATAGCTTCGTCTCGGCGCTCCTTGCCTACAAACGGAGCATATAAAGGGAAT
AAGGTATGCTCATAAATAAGCTGCTGAACAGCGTAACGTCCTGTTTGATGTAGATGTCTTGCTATCACAC
CTAAATGCGAGGGCAGACCTAAGGTAGCGACCACCTTGCGGTTGCCATACACCTCATCCAACAGCTGCTT
AGGACTAACAATCCCTTGATAAACGCCTGCCCGTGCAATAGTGCTATAAATCAGCTCATTCGAGTACGGA
ACAGGAAAGTTTCTCATGGCTAACCTGCTTGTTTAAATAAGCTCGCCATATCCACTATTACCCCTTTCCC
TTTTAACCGTTCATGCATGGTTTTTTCAGGTTGGCGTTGTGAATAGATATAACGTAAATCCGTATCAGGC
AAGCTATCCCAGTCGCTGGGCTTGACTACCTTTATAGCCGAAACCTTTTTACTCTTGGAGGGCTTTTCTA
GTTCTGACACTACCGTTTCGCCTTCCATCAACCACTGCAAAACAAGAGGCAGTAACTTTTGTCTTGTCAT
CGTTGGATTCTGGCTAAACGCTTTTTTAATAGTGGGAATTAACAGGCTTGAATCGTAATCCTCTTTCAGC
ATCAGATATAAATGACGCTGATCTTCGGTATCTAACTCTTGAAGGGCTTTTTCTTCTGGTGTTTGTTCTT
GTATCGCTGCGATATCTAGCTGAAGTTGGATTAACCGTTTATCAATCTCGGGAACGACTAGATCAGAATA
ACGAGCAATGCGTTCTGGGATACCCGAGCGTAATGCCTCTAGCATGGGGTGCACAGGCTTTAACTCATCT
TGATACACTTGCCGCAATAAACCAGCGGTAATACGCTCATTGCCTAAAGCTAGCGCACGGAGCTGAGCGA
GTACAAAAAGTTTTACTACAATGTCCATCACTCCTTGGCTTAGCTCATACCACACATCACGGACCTCATC
CGATAACAGCGCATCTTTGCGTTGTAAAAGCTGTAATTGCCAAAGATTATCCGTAAAAGCGATCCACTCT
TGATTGGGCTTTCCACGTTGCGTTTGTTGTATAGGATCCCAGAATATAGCTCCAAACCCTGCCCCTCTAC
GTGCAGACCGCAAATCAGCCTCAAAAATCTCTCGTGCTTTAGGGGTACCAATCAACATCACTGGTACGCC
AATAATATTCACCATCGTCACAAAAAAGTTCAGCATCTCTTGAGATCCACCCGAACGAGAGCGGCTTAAA
TGCTGAATTTCATCAATAACCAACAACCCTAAAGCATGTGCATTGGCTATTTGCGACATCAAAGCCAACA
TGGTTTCTATACCATGACGTTTTAAGCCATAACGACGCTCATAGTTCGAGCCCAAGGCTCGATCCAACGC
TCTGAAAAAATTCAAGCAGATTTCTTTTAGCGAACCATTATGCGAGCAGTCTATTTTCAAATACACCACC
TGCTCTACATTGAGTTCACGATGGTAAATCACCTGAGGATACGTGGCTAGAATACGATGAAGAGAGGTCG
TCTTCCCACTACCAGAACAACCAATTAACAATAAGCTTTGTGCCGTAGATCGTGCCTCCTCAAAGCGAAA
TGTCTCCAACTCTCCCGTTTGAACACGCTCATAACCATTTTGTAAATGCTTTTGTAAATCTCCTGTTTTA
GGATTTCTGCCTACGTAGCCACCTCGAATCATGACCGAAATACGCTCACTTAGTAGCAAATGCGTACCTA
ATGGCTGAAAATAGTCATCTGGAATACGACAAATGGTATGAGCTCTGATAACACGGGACTTTTGCAAGTC
AGAGGAAGTAAGCTGTAAAGAGGATTTCAGTGATGCAGCACTATTCACTGACTCTTGTAATGGTGGTAAG
GCCTCGATAAAAGGATTATCACGATAAGCCTCTACCCCCGTATCACGATAAACTGCTTGAATCCGGGTAG
CACTCATGACTCATCCTTTTCTGGTGGATCCTGAAATAATTCAGGCACGTATGTGGGTAGGCTGTAATCT
TCTTGATCATCCGCTTCCACTGCGTTGAAAGGAATAACTTTAGCCTCATCACCTGAAGAGCTTGGCTTCA
AATGCTCCGCACGTTTTTTACGCTCCGAGGTCACGGCTTCTTTTTTATTAGTTTTAATCTGCTTAATGCG
TGTTGATTTGGGCTCAGTAGTACTGGGCGTTAACTTATTCGCTTTCTGAATGGTTTGCTGAATAAACGCC
TCAAGCTCCCTGCGTTTAGTTAACTCATCCTGCTTCGCATTGGCTTTATTGTGTTTTTCTTGTGCTTGTA
TATCCCAAACCTCCCAAAATGAGAGACCTTTAAACTGCCGACTACGTTCCGTCAGATTACAGCGCCAAAA
TACACGGCTGCCAACTTGCGGAAACAAATAAATCGTATCAACCAGCACTGGGTCATAAGCCGCTTCTAAA
TGTTGAGGTCTAGCTATATCAGTGCTCCGCTGCAACCAACCCTCACGCAGAATCTCTGACCCCGAGTAAT
ACAAACCCCACAAATTAACGCCAAATGAAGAAATAGAGACCTTTCGGCGAGGCAGTAACGCTACTCGCAA
CTGCTCTTGCTCCACAGCCCTTAAACTACCTGTACGATGCTGCATACCCCATTGCCATAGCTGGACAGGA
ATAGACGGTAAATCTGTAGGAAAATCAGCATCTCGATCGTATTTATCCATCACCAGATGGTTATTTCTGA
ATAAGATCGTACGCAAAATAATTTGTGTGAACTCAAATACCGACAGAGATGCATCTAACCTATAGTCTGT
TTCACCATGGCTTTTGATCCGACTGCCCTCTACAATGCCAGGTGCAAAGGACTTAAACTCGGCTTGTAGT
GTTCTAAAAGTGCTTTCCACTATGCCTTTAGCATCGCCACGTCTAGGTGGAGCACTTTCCACTCGCACAT
TAAAACTAGAAACTAAGGCTTCGACCTGATGACTCATTAATTCGCCACGGTCCGCTAGCAACACATCTGG
CAAACCTACACACGGCCAGTCTGAGCTACTAATCTCAATATCATGCTGGGCACAAATGGCCGTTTTGTCA
GAGCAAGCATTTACAAAAGCCTGCATCGCCACCACATAAGACGGATTTTCAAAGCCGATATAAAAGCCCG
TGATCATCCGACTAAACACATCAATCACAATGTAAAGCGTTGGTCTTCCTATGATTTTTTGGCGATCATG
ATGATCCACTAAATAAATATCAGCAATCGTGGCATCAATCTCATAACGACTCCCAGGGCCTAACGCCTGA
GAAGTGGCTGTACTACTTAAGGGTCGTACGTCTTTTTTATATACCCCTGCTTTAACTCTAGACTTTAAGC
GCTGAGCTTTAGGGTATTCTCGATCATAAAAATAACGAAACTGACGTAGTGTTGGGTAATCCTCTTGGGG
AATGCGAGGAAAATACTGAGCAAACAAGTCCACAAATCGTCTATAGGCAACGGTGGTCTTTGTACCTTTT
TGATTTAACAGGTGCTTTTCTATGGTCAACCTAAAAAGGCGTTCAATCTCGGGCGTTACCTTGGTTCCTT
CACCCTTACCATATTCTCTGGCTCGGCCAATCTTTGCTGTTCCTGTCGCTGAACGTCTTTCCCCTGGTGC
ACCGCTGTTTTTGTAGTCAGGAATTAATGCATTAGGCGTTTGACCACGCTGCCAGTAACGGCGTAACAAC
TTATAAACTGTAGCCTTAGTAACCTTATGTTCTTGGACCACATGCTCAACGAGTTCGCTTCTGACTTTAG
GGTCGAAACGATCCTTACTATTAATAATAGGAAGAATTTTTCGATAATCCTCCTCGCGCTTCTGGAAGCT
GACAGAATCTACAGACGGCTCTTCTAAATCAAGATGTACATAAGGGTCATCAGTTCTAACTAAGCGGCCT
TCATCTAAATACTGCATTAGCAACAACTCAGCCCTAGCTTGTGGAACTCCTTTATCAGCGCTTATTTGCA
TCCAGACAACTTGGCCATCCTCTATAGCCAAAATGCGATACGGATCATTATCAAATAGCACAACCTCATT
AATTTGCCACATAGCGCAACTCCTCCATATTCACTACTTGGCTAATACAGAGATCTGCACACTTATTTGC
CCTGAAAGACTTATAAATATTGAACTTAATAAAACCATTTGCGGTTAAGGCTCGTATCTCACTCAATGTT
TTGCCTAACTCCAAATCATAAGCAATATCAACCTGCTTACAGACATTGATAATGTTTTCATCTCCTTTTT
CTTGCAGGATATGGGCCAATGGGGATAGTTGTGCTAAAAGCTCCGCAGAAACTTCTTCTGTTTTCACTGA
ATAAAGCCATTCAATATTTTCTTTTACTACGGGATTTATTTCTTTATCAGTAAAAATGAACCAAGGAATT
TGCTTTTGCTGCCAATAGCGACGCTCTAGTTCTAGTTTTTCTAAGGTACGCTCGTCTTGTAAGGCTGCTG
CAGGTTTGACTTGAATAGCAAACTGCTCAAAAGGACCATCTTTGCAGTCCACTAAAAAATCAGTAGACAT
AACCTGATCTACACCACGAATAACAGGATGCTTAATACCACTATCTATTGCAATCTGCCTGGTATCACTA
GGTAATAAGGGGAACTGCTCGCGTATATCTAGCACGCTGCTCTCCCACTCAAGACTGAGAAAAACAGCAA
GCTCTAAGTCAGATAGCAAATGATGGACTCGTCCCGTCTTATGAGAATAAATACGGTGGGAACGACCTGA
AGAAGGAACTTCTTGTACTGTTAGCCATGGAATATAGTCTTTACCATGCCCTTGGCCACGCCCCTCTTTA
ATACGACGGGCAATTTGCACTTCAGAAAATGAAGAGTTTGCTTTAGCCATAACAAAAGTCCAGTATGCTT
TTTCACAGCATAACTGGACTGATTTCAGTTTACAACTATTCTGTCTAGTTTAAGACTTGGGTACCGAGCT
CGAATTCGCTAGCCCAAAAAAACGGGTATGGAGAAACAGTAGAGAGTTGCGATAAAAAGCGTCAGGTAGG
ATCCGCTAATCTTATGGATAAAAATGCTATGGCATAGCAAAGTGTGACGCCGTGCAAATAATCAATGTGG
ACTTTTCTGCCGTGATTATAGACACTTTTGTTACGCGTTTTTGTCATGGCTTTGGTCCCGCTTTGTTACA
GAATGCTTTTAATAAGCGGGGTTACCGGTTTGGTTAGCGAGAAGAGCCAGTAAAAGACGCAGTGACGGCA
ATGTCTGATGCAATATGGACAATTGGTTTCTTCTCTGAATGGCGGGAGTATGAAAAGTATGGCTGAAGCG
CAAAATGATCCCCTGCTGCCGGGATACTCGTTTAATGCCCATCTGGTGGCGGGTTTAACGCCGATTGAGG
CCAACGGTTATCTCGATTTTTTTATCGACCGACCGCTGGGAATGAAAGGTTATATTCTCAATCTCACCAT
TCGCGGTCAGGGGGTGGTGAAAAATCAGGGACGAGAATTTGTTTGCCGACCGGGTGATATTTTGCTGTTC
CCGCCAGGAGAGATTCATCACTACGGTCGTCATCCGGAGGCTCGCGAATGGTATCACCAGTGGGTTTACT
TTCGTCCGCGCGCCTACTGGCATGAATGGCTTAACTGGCCGTCAATATTTGCCAATACGGGGTTCTTTCG
CCCGGATGAAGCGCACCAGCCGCATTTCAGCGACCTGTTTGGGCAAATCATTAACGCCGGGCAAGGGGAA
GGGCGCTATTCGGAGCTGCTGGCGATAAATCTGCTTGAGCAATTGTTACTGCGGCGCATGGAAGCGATTA
ACGAGTCGCTCCATCCACCGATGGATAATCGGGTACGCGAGGCTTGTCAGTACATCAGCGATCACCTGGC
AGACAGCAATTTTGATATCGCCAGCGTCGCACAGCATGTTTGCTTGTCGCCGTCGCGTCTGTCACATCTT
TTCCGCCAGCAGTTAGGGATTAGCGTCTTAAGCTGGCGCGAGGACCAACGTATCAGCCAGGCGAAGCTGC
TTTTGAGCACCACCCGGATGCCTATCGCCACCGTCGGTCGCAATGTTGGTTTTGACGATCAACTCTATTT
CTCGCGGGTATTTAAAAAATGCACCGGGGCCAGCCCGAGCGAGTTCCGTGCCGGTTGTGAAGAAAAAGTG
AATGATGTAGCCGTCAAGTTGTCATAATTGGTAACGAATCAGACAATTGACGGCTTGACGGAGTAGCATA
GGGTTTGCAGAATCCCTGCTTCGTCCATTTGACAGGCACATTATGCATCGATGATAAGCTGTCAAACATG
AGCAGATCCTCTACGCCGGACGCATCGTGGCCTGTGGGCGGACAATAAAGTCTTAAACTGAACAAAATAG
ATCTAAACTATGACAATAAAGTCTTAAACTAGACAGAATAGTTGTAAACTGAAATCAGTCCAGTTATGCT
GTGAAAAAGCATACTGGACTTTTGTTATGGCTAAAGCAAACTCTTCATTTTCTGAAGTGCAAATTGCCCG
TCGTATTAAAGAGGGGCGTGGGGTCGACGCGGCCGTGGCGCGCCTCCTAGGTGCTCGAGTGGCGGCCGCT
ATTGACCCATAAACTGCCAGGAATTGGGGATCGGATTCGAGCTCTCAGCGATCGGCTCGTTGCCCTGCGC
CGCTCCAAAGCCCGCGACGCAGCGCCGGCAGGCAGAGCAAGTAGAGGGCAGCGCCTGCAATCCATGCCCA
CCCGTTCCACGTTGTTATAGAAGCCGCATAGATCGCCGTGAAGAGGAGGGGTCCGACGATCGAGGTCAGG
CTGGTGAGCGCCGCCAGTGAGCCTTGCAGCTGCCCCTGACGTTCCTCATCCACCTGCCTGGACAACATTG
CTTGCAGCGCCGGCATTCCGATGCCACCCGAAGCAAGCAGGACCATGATCGGGAACGCCATCCATCCCCG
TGTCGCGAAGGCAAGCAGGATGTAGCCTGTGCCGTCGGCAATCATTCCGAGCATGAGTGCCCGCCTTTCG
CCGAGCCGGGCGGCTACAGGGCCGGTGATCATTGCCTGGGCGAGTGAATGCAGAATGCCAAATGCGGCAA
GCGAAATGCCGATCGTGGTCGCGTCCCAGTGAAAGCGATCCTCGCCGAAAATGACCCAAAGCGCGGCCGG
CACCTGTCCGACAAGTTGCATGATGAAGAAGACCGCCATCAGGGCGGCGACGACGGTCATGCCCCGGGCC
CACCGGAACGAAGCGAGCGGGTTGAGAGCCTCCCGGCGTAACGGCCGGCGTTCGCCTTTGTGCGACTCCG
GCAAAAGGAAACAGCCCGTCAGGAAATTGAGGCCGTTCAAGGCTGCCGCGGCGAAGAACGGAGCGTGGGG
GGAGAAACCGCCCATCAGCCCACCGAGCACAGGTCCCGCGACCATCCCGAACCCGAAACAGGCGCTCATG
AAGCCGAAGTGCCGCGCGCGCTCATCGCCATCAGTGATATCGGCAATATAAGCGCCGGCTACCGCCCCAG
TCGCCCCGGTGATGCCGGCCACGATCCGCCCGATATAGAGAACCCAAAGGAAAGGCGCTGTCGCCATGAT
GGCGTAGTCGACAGTGGCGCCGGCCAGCGAGACGAGCAAGATTGGCCGCCGCCCGAAACGATCCGACAGC
GCGCCCAGCACAGGTGCGCAGGCAAATTGCACCAACGCATACAGCGCCAGCAGAATGCCATAGTGGGCGG
TGACGTCGTTCGAGTGAACCAGATCGCGCAGGAGGCCCGGCAGCACCGGCATAATCAGGCCGATGCCGAC
AGCGTCGAGCGCGACAGTGCTCAGAATTACGATCAGGGGTATGTTGGGTTTCACGTCTGGCCTCCGGACC
AGCCTCCGCTGGTCCGATTGAACGCGCGGATTCTTTATCACTGATAAGTTGGTGGACATATTATGTTTAT
CAGTGATAAAGTGTCAAGCATGACAAAGTTGCAGCCGAATACAGTGATCCGTGCCGCCCTGGACCTGTTG
AACGAGGTCGGCGTAGACGGTCTGACGACACGCAAACTGGCGGAACGGTTGGGGGTTCAGCAGCCGGCGC
TTTACTGGCACTTCAGGAACAAGCGGGCGCTGCTCGACGCACTGGCCGAAGCCATGCTGGCGGAGAATCA
TACGCATTCGGTGCCGAGAGCCGACGACGACTGGCGCTCATTTCTGATCGGGAATGCCCGCAGCTTCAGG
CAGGCGCTGCTCGCCTACCGCGATGGCGCGCGCATCCATGCCGGCACGCGACCGGGCGCACCGCAGATGG
AAACGGCCGACGCGCAGCTTCGCTTCCTCTGCGAGGCGGGTTTTTCGGCCGGGGACGCCGTCAATGCGCT
GATGACAATCAGCTACTTCACTGTTGGGGCCGTGCTTGAGGAGCAGGCCGGCGACAGCGATGCCGGCGAG
CGCGGCGGCACCGTTGAACAGGCTCCGCTCTCGCCGCTGTTGCGGGCCGCGATAGACGCCTTCGACGAAG
CCGGTCCGGACGCAGCGTTCGAGCAGGGACTCGCGGTGATTGTCGATGGATTGGCGAAAAGGAGGCTCGT
TGTCAGGAACGTTGAAGGACCGAGAAAGGGTGCTAAGAAACCATTATTATCATGAAGCTCGCACGCTGCC
GCAAGCACTCAGGGCGCAAGGGCTGCTAAAGGAAGCGGAACACGTAGAAAGCCAGTCCGCAGAAACGGTG
CTGACCCCGGATGAATGTCAGCTACTGGGCTATCTGGACAAGGGAAAACGCAAGCGCAAAGAGAAAGCAG
GTAGCTTGCAGTGGGCTTACATGGCGATAGCTAGACTGGGCGGTTTTATGGACAGCAAGCGAACCGGAAT
TGCCAGCTGGGGCGCCCTCTGGTAAGGTTGGGAAGCCCTGCAAAGTAAACTGGATGGCTTTCTTGCCGCC
AAGGATCTGATGGCGCAGGGGATCAAGATCTGATCAAGAGACAGGATACTAGTGGAGGAAGAAAAA
